Addgene plasmid #42985: I-ACCG
Depositing lab: Chad Cowan & Kiran Musunuru. Depositing organization: Harvard University. Publication: A TALEN Genome-Editing System for Generating Human Stem Cell-Based Disease Models. Ding Q, Lee YK, Schaefer EA, Peters DT, Veres A, Kim K, Kuperwasser N, Motola DL, Meissner TB, Hendriks WT, Trevisan M, Gupta RM, Moisan A, Banks E, Friesen M, Schinzel RT, Xia F, Tang A, Xia Y, Figueroa E, Wann A, Ahfeldt T, Daheron L, Zhang F, Rubin LL, Peng LF, Chung RT, Musunuru K, Cowan CA. Cell Stem Cell. 2012 Dec 12. pii: S1934-5909(12)00645-5. doi: 10.1016/j.stem.2012.11.011. PubMed 23246482.
Backbone
  Vector backbone: pCRII-TOPO
  Backbone manufacturer: Invitrogen
  Backbone size w/o insert (bp): 3973
  Vector type: Bacterial Cloning
Growth in bacteria
  Bacterial resistance: Ampicillin and Kanamycin, 100 & 50 μg/mL
  Growth temperature: 37°C
  Growth strain: Top10
  Copy number: High Copy
Gene/Insert
  Gene/Insert name: I-ACCG
  Species: Synthetic
  Insert size (bp): 424
  Cloning method: TOPO Cloning
  Sequencing primers: 5′ T7; 3′ M13-rev
Terms and licenses: Academic/Nonprofit Terms; Industry Terms: Not Available to Industry
How to cite: I-ACCG was a gift from Chad Cowan & Kiran Musunuru (Addgene plasmid # 42985 ; http://n2t.net/addgene:42985 ; RRID:Addgene_42985)
