[The description below was written by a language model from this plasmid's Addgene catalogue record.]
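Description:
I-ACCG is a bacterial cloning plasmid built on the commercial pCRII-TOPO backbone (about 4 kb without insert), into which a 424 bp synthetic fragment was placed by TOPO cloning. It is a high-copy plasmid maintained in E. coli, and the record lists both ampicillin and kanamycin resistance, consistent with the dual markers carried by this backbone. The insert sits between the T7 and M13-reverse priming sites used to sequence it. No feature table is provided, so the origin of replication and other backbone elements are not itemised. As a pure cloning vector, it is not described as carrying any promoter intended to express the insert in mammalian cells.

The record gives the insert only by its name and as synthetic, and does not spell out its function. The plasmid comes from a published TALEN genome-editing system developed for generating human stem cell-based disease models. In that context, the name and the size of the fragment suggest a pre-assembled module of TAL effector repeats recognising the four bases A, C, C and G, with the "I" prefix plausibly marking its position in an ordered assembly series. This interpretation is an inference from the name and size, not something the catalogue entry states. On that reading, the plasmid would serve as one member of a library of storage clones from which repeat blocks are taken and joined to build custom TALE DNA-binding arrays, rather than as a construct used on its own. The fields do not state how the fragment is released or which destination vector receives the assembled array.
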