>Addgene plasmid #42985 | I-ACCG | depositor partial sequence | sequence record 58250 | I-ACCG sequence 424 bps
CGTCTCCTGACCCCAGAGCAGGTCGTGGCAATCGCCTCCAACATTGGCGGGAAACAGGCACTCGAGACTG
TCCAGCGCCTGCTTCCCGTGCTGTGCCAAGCGCACGGACTCACCCCAGAGCAGGTCGTGGCGATCGCAAG
CCACGACGGAGGAAAGCAAGCCTTGGAAACAGTACAGAGGCTGTTGCCTGTGCTGTGCCAAGCGCACGGC
CTCACCCCAGAGCAGGTCGTGGCGATCGCAAGCCACGACGGAGGAAAGCAAGCCTTGGAAACAGTACAGA
GGCTGTTGCCTGTGCTGTGCCAAGCGCACGGATTAACCCCAGAGCAGGTCGTGGCAATCGCGAGCAATAA
CGGCGGAAAACAGGCTTTGGAAACGGTGCAGAGGCTCCTTCCAGTGCTGTGCCAAGCGCACGGCTTAAGA
GACG
