>Addgene plasmid #42985 | I-ACCG | addgene partial sequence | sequence record 59992 | M13-F20 5'-TGTAAAACGACGGCCAGT-3'
CTATAGGGCGAATTGGGCCCTCTAGATGCATGCTCGAGCGGCCGCCAGTGTGATGGATATCTGCAGAATT
CGCCCTTATATAGATGCCGTCCTAGCGCGTCTCCTGACCCCAGAGCAGGTCGTGGCAATCGCCTCCAACA
TTGGCGGGAAACAGGCACTCGAGACTGTCCAGCGCCTGCTTCCCGTGCTGTGCCAAGCGCACGGACTCAC
CCCAGAGCAGGTCGTGGCGATCGCAAGCCACGACGGAGGAAAGCAAGCCTTGGAAACAGTACAGAGGCTG
TTGCCTGTGCTGTGCCAAGCGCACGGCCTCACCCCAGAGCAGGTCGTGGCGATCGCAAGCCACGACGGAG
GAAAGCAAGCCTTGGAAACAGTACAGAGGCTGTTGCCTGTGCTGTGCCAAGCGCACGGATTAACCCCAGA
GCAGGTCGTGGCAATCGCGAGCAATAACGGCGGAAAACAGGCTTTGGAAACGGTGCAGAGGCTCCTTCCA
GTGCTGTGCCAAGCGCACGGCTTAAGAGACGTGGGCACAGGAAAGATACTTAAGGGCGAATTCCAGCACA
CTGGCGGCCGTTACTAGTGGATCCGAGCTCGGTACCAAGCTTGATGCATAGCTTGAGTATTCTATAGTGT
CACCTAAATAGCTTGGCGTAATCATGGTCATAGCTGTTTCCTGTGTGAAATTGTTATCCGCTCACAATTC
CACACAACATACGAGCCGGAAGCATAAAGTGTAAAGCCTGGGGTGCCTAATGAGTGAGCTAACTCACATT
AATTGCGTTGCGCTCACTGCCCGCTTTCCAGTCGGGAAACCTGTCGTGCCAGCTGCATTAATGAATCGGC
CAACGCGCGGGGAGAGGCGGTT
